Addgene plasmid #173010: 2xFKBP-mCh-KDEL
Purpose: FKBP anchor for retaining DHFR-fused cargoes in the ER in the presence of zapalog. Encodes ER retrieval motif (KDEL) at C-terminus of mCherry. Contains IRES following ORF for cloning cargo.
Depositing lab: Matthew Kennedy. Depositing organization: University of Colorado Denver and Anschutz Medical Campus. Publication: zapERtrap: A light-regulated ER release system reveals unexpected neuronal trafficking pathways. Bourke AM, Schwartz SL, Bowen AB, Kleinjan MS, Winborn CS, Kareemo DJ, Gutnick A, Schwarz TL, Kennedy MJ. J Cell Biol. 2021 Sep 6;220(9). pii: 212461. doi: 10.1083/jcb.202103186. Epub 2021 Jul 9. PubMed 34241635.
Backbone
  Vector backbone: pCAG
  Backbone size w/o insert (bp): 5478
  Total vector size (bp): 7005
  Vector type: Mammalian Expression
Growth in bacteria
  Bacterial resistance: Ampicillin, 100 μg/mL
  Growth temperature: 37°C
  Growth strain: DH5alpha
  Copy number: High Copy
Gene/Insert
  Gene/Insert name: 2xFKBP-mCh-KDEL
  Species: Synthetic
  Insert size (bp): 1527
  Promoter: Chicken beta actin (CAG)
  Tag / fusion protein: mCherry (C terminal on insert)
  Cloning method: Gibson Cloning
  Sequencing primers: 5′ tagagcctctgctaaccatg; 3′ acgcacaccggccttat
Terms and licenses: Academic/Nonprofit Terms; Industry Terms: Not Available to Industry
Depositor comments: Please visit https://www.biorxiv.org/content/10.1101/2020.09.02.278770v1 for bioRxiv preprint.
How to cite: 2xFKBP-mCh-KDEL was a gift from Matthew Kennedy (Addgene plasmid # 173010 ; http://n2t.net/addgene:173010 ; RRID:Addgene_173010)
