[The description below was written by a language model from this plasmid's Addgene catalogue record and pLannotate feature annotations shown in this document.]
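Description:
2xFKBP-mCh-KDEL is a mammalian expression plasmid of about 7 kb built on the pCAG backbone. It is maintained in E. coli through a high-copy ColE1/pUC-type origin and selected with ampicillin via the β-lactamase gene. Expression is driven by the composite CAG promoter, annotated here as the CMV immediate-early enhancer, the chicken β-actin promoter and a chimeric β-actin/β-globin intron, and the transcript ends at a rabbit β-globin polyadenylation signal. The backbone also carries an SV40 origin and SV40 poly(A) signal, along with remnants of lac regulatory sequence. No mammalian selection marker is annotated.

The synthetic open reading frame begins with an Igκ leader that directs the protein into the ER lumen, followed by a short match to an HA epitope. Two tandem FKBP domains come next. The automated annotation labels the first as a fragment resembling a yeast FKBP and the second as the F36V variant of FKBP12, so these labels are best read as similarity matches to the two FKBP copies named in the record. mCherry follows, and the catalogue states that a KDEL ER-retrieval motif sits at its C-terminus, keeping the red fluorescent fusion resident in the ER. Downstream, an EMCV IRES flanked by cloning-site fragments allows a cargo gene to be inserted and co-expressed from the same transcript.

The plasmid provides the anchor half of the zapERtrap system. DHFR-fused secretory cargoes are tethered to the ER-retained FKBP anchor by the dimerizer zapalog and held in the ER, and the associated publication describes light-regulated release for studying trafficking pathways in neurons. The sequencing-derived and depositor sequences differ slightly in length (6,986 versus 7,005 nt) but show the same feature organisation.
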