Features (pLannotate 1.2.2; 25 found; start..end, strand, type, name):
     42..630     -  rep_origin     ori: high-copy-number ColE1/pMB1/pBR322/pUC origin of replication
    801..1661    -  CDS            AmpR: β-lactamase; bla; confers resistance to ampicillin, carbenicillin, and related antibiotics
   1662..1766    -  promoter       AmpR promoter: bla
   1797..2176    +  enhancer       CMV enhancer: human cytomegalovirus immediate early enhancer
   2178..2455    +  promoter       chicken β-actin promoter: No description available
   2456..3468    +  intron         chimeric intron: chimera between introns from chicken β-actin and rabbit β-globin
   3529..3591    +  sig_peptide    Igκ leader: leader sequence from mouse immunoglobulin κ light chain
   3591..3614    +  CDS            3xHA (fragment): three tandem HA epitope tags
   3694..3951    +  CDS            FPR2 (fragment): FKBP2_YEAST - Also known as FKB2. Experimental evidence at protein level: Swiss-Prot protein existence level 1. PPIases accelerate the folding of proteins. It catalyzes the cis-trans isomerization of proline imidic peptide bonds in oligopeptides. FKBP-13 may play a role in protein trafficking in the ER. From Saccharomyces cerevisiae (strain ATCC 204508 / S288c) (Baker's yeast).
   3973..4293    +  CDS            DmrB: F36V mutant of FK506-binding protein FKBP12 binds synthetic ligands that do not bind wild-type FKBP
   4336..5043    +  CDS            mCherry: mCherry is a basic (constitutively fluorescent) red fluorescent protein published in 2004, derived from Discosoma sp.. It is reported to be a very rapidly-maturing monomer with low acid sensitivity.
   5059..5081    +  misc_feature   MCS (fragment): multiple cloning site
   5083..5656    +  misc_feature   IRES: internal ribosome entry site (IRES) of the encephalomyocarditis virus (EMCV)
   5658..5687    +  misc_feature   MCS (fragment): multiple cloning site
   5700..5783    +  CDS            HBB (fragment): HBB_PONPY - Experimental evidence at transcript level: Swiss-Prot protein existence level 2. Involved in oxygen transport from the lung to the various peripheral tissues. From Pongo pygmaeus (Bornean orangutan).
   5854..5905    +  polyA_signal   β-globin poly(A) signal (fragment): rabbit β-globin polyadenylation signal (Gil and Proudfoot, 1987)
   6324..6340    -  protein_bind   lac operator: The lac repressor binds to the lac operator to inhibit transcription in E. coli. This inhibition can be relieved by adding lactose or isopropyl-β-D-thiogalactopyranoside (IPTG). lac repressor encoded by lacI
   6348..6378    -  promoter       lac promoter: promoter for the E. coli lac operon
   6393..6414    -  protein_bind   CAP binding site: CAP binding activates transcription in the presence of cAMP. E. coli catabolite activator protein
   6427..6466    -  CDS            lacI (fragment): lac repressor; lacI; The lac repressor binds to the lac operator to inhibit transcription in E. coli. This inhibition can be relieved by adding lactose or isopropyl-β-D-thiogalactopyranoside (IPTG).
   6473..6495    +  promoter       SV40 promoter (fragment): SV40 enhancer and early promoter
   6519..6654    +  rep_origin     SV40 ori: SV40 origin of replication
   6674..6808    +  polyA_signal   SV40 poly(A) signal: SV40 polyadenylation signal
   6810..6864    -  CDS            lacI (fragment): lac repressor; lacI; The lac repressor binds to the lac operator to inhibit transcription in E. coli. This inhibition can be relieved by adding lactose or isopropyl-β-D-thiogalactopyranoside (IPTG).
   6866..6999    -  rep_origin     RSF ori (fragment): Plasmids containing the RSF 1030 origin of replication can be propagated in E. coli cells that contain additional plasmids with compatible origins.
>Addgene plasmid #173010 | 2xFKBP-mCh-KDEL | depositor full sequence | sequence record 335632 | 2xFKBP-mCh-KDEL sequence 7005 bps
CAAAAGGCCAGGAACCGTAAAAAGGCCGCGTTGCTGGCGTTTTTCCATAGGCTCCGCCCCCCTGACGAGC
ATCACAAAAATCGACGCTCAAGTCAGAGGTGGCGAAACCCGACAGGACTATAAAGATACCAGGCGTTTCC
CCCTGGAAGCTCCCTCGTGCGCTCTCCTGTTCCGACCCTGCCGCTTACCGGATACCTGTCCGCCTTTCTC
CCTTCGGGAAGCGTGGCGCTTTCTCATAGCTCACGCTGTAGGTATCTCAGTTCGGTGTAGGTCGTTCGCT
CCAAGCTGGGCTGTGTGCACGAACCCCCCGTTCAGCCCGACCGCTGCGCCTTATCCGGTAACTATCGTCT
TGAGTCCAACCCGGTAAGACACGACTTATCGCCACTGGCAGCAGCCACTGGTAACAGGATTAGCAGAGCG
AGGTATGTAGGCGGTGCTACAGAGTTCTTGAAGTGGTGGCCTAACTACGGCTACACTAGAAGRACAGTAT
TTGGTATCTGCGCTCTGCTGAAGCCAGTTACCTTCGGAAAAAGAGTTGGTAGCTCTTGATCCGGCAAACA
AACCACCGCTGGTAGCGGTGGTTTTTTTGTTTGCAAGCAGCAGATTACGCGCAGAAAAAAAGGATCTCAA
GAAGATCCTTTGATCTTTTCTACGGGGTCTGACGCTCAGTGGAACGAAAACTCACGTTAAGGGATTTTGG
TCATGAGATTATCAAAAAGGATCTTCACCTAGATCCTTTTAAATTAAAAATGAAGTTTTAAATCAATCTA
AAGTATATATGAGTAAACTTGGTCTGACAGTTACCAATGCTTAATCAGTGAGGCACCTATCTCAGCGATC
TGTCTATTTCGTTCATCCATAGTTGCCTGACTCCCCGTCGTGTAGATAACTACGATACGGGAGGGCTTAC
CATCTGGCCCCAGTGCTGCAATGATACCGCGAGACCCACGCTCACCGGCTCCAGATTTATCAGCAATAAA
CCAGCCAGCCGGAAGGGCCGAGCGCAGAAGTGGTCCTGCAACTTTATCCGCCTCCATCCAGTCTATTAAT
TGTTGCCGGGAAGCTAGAGTAAGTAGTTCGCCAGTTAATAGTTTGCGCAACGTTGTTGCCATTGCTACAG
GCATCGTGGTGTCACGCTCGTCGTTTGGTATGGCTTCATTCAGCTCCGGTTCCCAACGATCAAGGCGAGT
TACATGATCCCCCATGTTGTGCAAAAAAGCGGTTAGCTCCTTCGGTCCTCCGATCGTTGTCAGAAGTAAG
TTGGCCGCAGTGTTATCACTCATGGTTATGGCAGCACTGCATAATTCTCTTACTGTCATGCCATCCGTAA
GATGCTTTTCTGTGACTGGTGAGTACTCAACCAAGTCATTCTGAGAATAGTGTATGCGGCGACCGAGTTG
CTCTTGCCCGGCGTCAATACGGGATAATACCGCGCCACATAGCAGAACTTTAAAAGTGCTCATCATTGGA
AAACGTTCTTCGGGGCGAAAACTCTCAAGGATCTTACCGCTGTTGAGATCCAGTTCGATGTAACCCACTC
GTGCACCCAACTGATCTTCAGCATCTTTTACTTTCACCAGCGTTTCTGGGTGAGCAAAAACAGGAAGGCA
AAATGCCGCAAAAAAGGGAATAAGGGCGACACGGAAATGTTGAATACTCATACTCTTCCTTTTTCAATAT
TATTGAAGCATTTATCAGGGTTATTGTCTCATGAGCGGATACATATTTGAATGTATTTAGAAAAATAAAC
AAATAGGGGTTCCGCGCACATTTCCCCGAAAAGTGCCACCTGGGTCGACATTGATTATTGACTAGTTATT
AATAGTAATCAATTACGGGGTCATTAGTTCATAGCCCATATATGGAGTTCCGCGTTACATAACTTACGGT
AAATGGCCCGCCTGGCTGACCGCCCAACGACCCCCGCCCATTGACGTCAATAATGACGTATGTTCCCATA
GTAACGCCAATAGGGACTTTCCATTGACGTCAATGGGTGGAGTATTTACGGTAAACTGCCCACTTGGCAG
TACATCAAGTGTATCATATGCCAAGTACGCCCCCTATTGACGTCAATGACGGTAAATGGCCCGCCTGGCA
TTATGCCCAGTACATGACCTTATGGGACTTTCCTACTTGGCAGTACATCTACGTATTAGTCATCGCTATT
ACCATGGTCGAGGTGAGCCCCACGTTCTGCTTCACTCTCCCCATCTCCCCCCCCTCCCCACCCCCAATTT
TGTATTTATTTATTTTTTAATTATTTTGTGCAGCGATGGGGGCGGGGGGGGGGGGGGGGCGCGCGCCAGG
CGGGGCGGGGCGGGGCGAGGGGCGGGGCGGGGCGAGGCGGAGAGGTGCGGCGGCAGCCAATCAGAGCGGC
GCGCTCCGAAAGTTTCCTTTTATGGCGAGGCGGCGGCGGCGGCGGCCCTATAAAAAGCGAAGCGCGCGGC
GGGCGGGAGTCGCTGCGTTGCCTTCGCCCCGTGCCCCGCTCCGCGCCGCCTCGCGCCGCCCGCCCCGGCT
CTGACTGACCGCGTTACTCCCACAGGTGAGCGGGCGGGACGGCCCTTCTCCTCCGGGCTGTAATTAGCGC
TTGGTTTAATGACGGCTCGTTTCTTTTCTGTGGCTGCGTGAAAGCCTTAAAGGGCTCCGGGAGGGCCCTT
TGTGCGGGGGGGAGCGGCTCGGGGGGTGCGTGCGTGTGTGTGTGCGTGGGGAGCGCCGCGTGCGGCCCGC
GCTGCCCGGCGGCTGTGAGCGCTGCGGGCGCGGCGCGGGGCTTTGTGCGCTCCGCGTGTGCGCGAGGGGA
GCGCGGCCGGGGGCGGTGCCCCGCGGTGCGGGGGGGCTGCGAGGGGAACAAAGGCTGCGTGCGGGGTGTG
TGCGTGGGGGGGTGAGCAGGGGGTGTGGGCGCGGCGGTCGGGCTGTAACCCCCCCCTGCACCCCCCTCCC
CGAGTTGCTGAGCACGGCCCGGCTTCGGGTGCGGGGCTCCGTACGGGGCGTGGCGCGGGGCTCGCCGTGC
CGGGCGGGGGGTGGCGGCAGGTGGGGGTGCCGGGCGGGGCGGGGCCGCCTCGGGCCGGGGAGGGCTCGGG
GGAGGGGCGCGGCGGCCCCCGGAGCGCCGGCGGCTGTCGAGGCGCGGCGAGCCGCAGCCATTGCCTTTTA
TGGTAATCGTGCGAGAGGGCGCAGGGACTTCCTTTGTCCCAAATCTGTGCGGAGCCGAAATCTGGGAGGC
GCCGCCGCACCCCCTCTAGCGGGCGCGGGGCGAAGCGGTGCGGCGCCGGCAGGAAGGAAATGGGCGGGGA
GGGCCTTCGTGCGTCGCCGCGCCGCCGTCCCCTTCTCCCTCTCCAGCCTCGGGGCTGTCCGCGGGGGGAC
GGCTGCCTTCGGGGGGGACGGGGCAGGGCGGGGTTCGGCTTCTGGCGTGTGACCGGCGGCTCTAGAGCCT
CTGCTAACCATGTTCATGCCTTCTTCTTTTTCCTACAGCTCCTGGGCAACGTGCTGGTTATTGTGCTGTC
TCATCATTTTGGCAAAGAATTGCCCACCATGGAGACAGACACACTCCTGCTATGGGTACTGCTGCTCTGG
GTTCCAGGTTCCACTGGTGACTATCCATATGATGTTCCAGATTATGCTCTCGAGGGAGTCCAGGTAGAGA
CGATTTCACCCGGCGACGGCCGCACATTCCCGAAGCGAGGCCAGACATGTGTGGTGCATTATACCGGGAT
GCTTGAGGATGGAAAGAAGTTCGACTCAAGTAGGGATCGGAACAAACCGTTCAAGTTCATGTTGGGAAAG
CAAGAAGTAATACGGGGTTGGGAGGAAGGTGTTGCCCAAATGAGTGTTGGTCAGAGAGCTAAGCTGACGA
TCAGTCCCGACTATGCCTATGGTGCAACAGGACATCCAGGAATAATACCTCCGCACGCCACTTTGGTATT
CGATGTCGAACTCTTGAAGCTGGAAAGTGCTGGTAGTGCTGGTAGTGCTGGTGGAGTGCAGGTGGAAACC
ATCTCCCCAGGAGACGGGCGCACCTTCCCCAAGCGCGGCCAGACCTGCGTGGTGCACTACACCGGGATGC
TTGAAGATGGAAAGAAATTTGATTCCTCCCGGGACAGAAACAAGCCCTTTAAGTTTATGCTAGGCAAGCA
GGAGGTGATCCGAGGCTGGGAAGAAGGGGTTGCCCAGATGAGTGTGGGTCAGAGAGCCAAACTGACTATA
TCTCCAGATTATGCCTATGGTGCCACTGGGCACCCAGGCATCATCCCACCACATGCCACTCTCGTCTTCG
ATGTGGAGCTTCTAAAACTGGAAGGTGGCGGCGGAAGCGGTGGCGGGGGTGGACCGGTCGCCACCATGGT
GAGCAAGGGCGAGGAGGATAACATGGCCATCATCAAGGAGTTCATGCGCTTCAAGGTGCACATGGAGGGC
TCCGTGAACGGCCACGAGTTCGAGATCGAGGGCGAGGGCGAGGGCCGCCCCTACGAGGGCACCCAGACCG
CCAAGCTGAAGGTGACCAAGGGTGGCCCCCTGCCCTTCGCCTGGGACATCCTGTCCCCTCAGTTCATGTA
CGGCTCCAAGGCCTACGTGAAGCACCCCGCCGACATCCCCGACTACTTGAAGCTGTCCTTCCCCGAGGGC
TTCAAGTGGGAGCGCGTGATGAACTTCGAGGACGGCGGCGTGGTGACCGTGACCCAGGACTCCTCCCTGC
AGGACGGCGAGTTCATCTACAAGGTGAAGCTGCGCGGCACCAACTTCCCCTCCGACGGCCCCGTAATGCA
GAAGAAGACCATGGGCTGGGAGGCCTCCTCCGAGCGGATGTACCCCGAGGACGGCGCCCTGAAGGGCGAG
ATCAAGCAGAGGCTGAAGCTGAAGGACGGCGGCCACTACGACGCTGAGGTCAAGACCACCTACAAGGCCA
AGAAGCCCGTGCAGCTGCCCGGCGCCTACAACGTCAACATCAAGTTGGACATCACCTCCCACAACGAGGA
CTACACCATCGTGGAACAGTACGAACGCGCCGAGGGCCGCCACTCCACCGGCGGCATGGACGAGCTGTAC
AAGAAGGATGAGCTGTAAACGGTACCGCGGGCCCGGGATCCGCCCCTCTCCCTCCCCCCCCCCTAACGTT
ACTGGCCGAAGCCGCTTGGAATAAGGCCGGTGTGCGTTTGTCTATATGTTATTTTCCACCATATTGCCGT
CTTTTGGCAATGTGAGGGCCCGGAAACCTGGCCCTGTCTTCTTGACGAGCATTCCTAGGGGTCTTTCCCC
TCTCGCCAAAGGAATGCAAGGTCTGTTGAATGTCGTGAAGGAAGCAGTTCCTCTGGAAGCTTCTTGAAGA
CAAACAACGTCTGTAGCGACCCTTTGCAGGCAGCGGAACCCCCCACCTGGCGACAGGTGCCTCTGCGGCC
AAAAGCCACGTGTATAAGATACACCTGCAAAGGCGGCACAACCCCAGTGCCACGTTGTGAGTTGGATAGT
TGTGGAAAGAGTCAAATGGCTCTCCTCAAGCGTATTCAACAAGGGGCTGAAGGATGCCCAGAAGGTACCC
CATTGTATGGGATCTGATCTGGGGCCTCGGTACACATGCTTTACATGTGTTTAGTCGAGGTTAAAAAAAC
GTCTAGGCCCCCCGAACCACGGGGACGTGGTTTTCCTTTGAAAAACACGATGATAATGAATTCTGCAGTC
GACGGTACCGCGGGCCCTACAAGTAAAGCGGCCGCCAATTCACTCCTCAGGTGCAGGCTGCCTATCAGAA
GGTGGTGGCTGGTGTGGCCAATGCCCTGGCTCACAAATACCACTGAGATCTTTTTCCCTCTGCCAAAAAT
TATGGGGACATCATGAAGCCCCTTGAGCATCTGACTTCTGGCTAATAAAGGAAATTTATTTTCATTGCAA
TAGTGTGTTGGAATTTTTTGTGTCTATCACTCGGAAGGACATATGGGAGGGCAAATCATTTAAAACATCA
GAATGAGTATTTGGTTTAGAGTTTGGCAACATATGCCCATATGCTGGCTGCCATGAACAAAGGTTGGCTA
TAAAGAGGTCATCAGTATATGAAACAGCCCCCTGCTGTCCATTCCTTATTCCATAGAAAAGCCTTGACTT
GAGGTTAGATTTTTTTTATATTTTGTTTTGTGTTATTTTTTTCTTTAACATCCCTAAAATTTTCCTTACA
TGTTTTACTAGCCAGATTTTTCCTCCTCTCCTGACTACTCCCAGTCATAGCTGTCCCTCTTCTCTTATGG
AGATCCCTCGACCTGCACCGTCGACCAGCTGGTCGACGGTGCACCGTCGACCAGCTTGGCGTAATCATGG
TCATAGCTGTTTCCTGTGTGAAATTGTTATCCGCTCACAATTCCACACAACATACGAGCCGGAAGCATAA
AGTGTAAAGCCTGGGGTGCCTAATGAGTGAGCTAACTCACATTAATTGCGTTGCGCTCACTGCCCGCTTT
CCAGTCGGGAAACCTGTCGTGCCAGCGGATCCGCATCTCAATTAGTCAGCAACCATAGTCCCGCCCCTAA
CTCCGCCCATCCCGCCCCTAACTCCGCCCAGTTCCGCCCATTCTCCGCCCCATGGCTGACTAATTTTTTT
TATTTATGCAGAGGCCGAGGCCGCCTCGGCCTCTGAGCTATTCCAGAAGTAGTGAGGAGGCTTTTTTGGA
GGCCTAGGCTTTTGCAAAAAGCTAACTTGTTTATTGCAGCTTATAATGGTTACAAATAAAGCAATAGCAT
CACAAATTTCACAAATAAAGCATTTTTTTCACTGCATTCTAGTTGTGGTTTGTCCAAACTCATCAATGTA
TCTTATCATGTCTGGATCCGCTGCATTAATGAATCGGCCAACGCGCGGGGAGAGGCGGTTTGCGTATTGG
GCGCTCTTCCGCTTCCTCGCTCACTGACTCGCTGCGCTCGGTCGTTCGGCTGCGGCGAGCGGTATCAGCT
CACTCAAAGGCGGTAATACGGTTATCCACAGAATCAGGGGATAACGCAGGAAAGAACATGTGAGCAAAAG
GCCAG
