Features (pLannotate 1.2.2; 24 found; start..end, strand, type, name):
      1..380     +  enhancer       CMV enhancer: human cytomegalovirus immediate early enhancer
    382..637     +  promoter       chicken β-actin promoter: contains a 21-bp deletion relative to the standard chicken β-actin promoter
    638..1654    +  intron         chimeric intron: chimera between introns from chicken β-actin and rabbit β-globin
   1715..1777    +  sig_peptide    Igκ leader: leader sequence from mouse immunoglobulin κ light chain
   1777..1800    +  CDS            3xHA (fragment): three tandem HA epitope tags
   1880..2137    +  CDS            FPR2 (fragment): FKBP2_YEAST - Also known as FKB2. Experimental evidence at protein level: Swiss-Prot protein existence level 1. PPIases accelerate the folding of proteins. It catalyzes the cis-trans isomerization of proline imidic peptide bonds in oligopeptides. FKBP-13 may play a role in protein trafficking in the ER. From Saccharomyces cerevisiae (strain ATCC 204508 / S288c) (Baker's yeast).
   2159..2479    +  CDS            DmrB: F36V mutant of FK506-binding protein FKBP12 binds synthetic ligands that do not bind wild-type FKBP
   2522..3229    +  CDS            mCherry: mCherry is a basic (constitutively fluorescent) red fluorescent protein published in 2004, derived from Discosoma sp.. It is reported to be a very rapidly-maturing monomer with low acid sensitivity.
   3245..3267    +  misc_feature   MCS (fragment): multiple cloning site
   3269..3842    +  misc_feature   IRES: internal ribosome entry site (IRES) of the encephalomyocarditis virus (EMCV)
   3844..3873    +  misc_feature   MCS (fragment): multiple cloning site
   3891..3968    +  CDS            HBB (fragment): HBB_PONPY - Experimental evidence at transcript level: Swiss-Prot protein existence level 2. Involved in oxygen transport from the lung to the various peripheral tissues. From Pongo pygmaeus (Bornean orangutan).
   4039..4094    +  polyA_signal   β-globin poly(A) signal: rabbit β-globin polyadenylation signal (Gil and Proudfoot, 1987)
   4509..4525    -  protein_bind   lac operator: The lac repressor binds to the lac operator to inhibit transcription in E. coli. This inhibition can be relieved by adding lactose or isopropyl-β-D-thiogalactopyranoside (IPTG). lac repressor encoded by lacI
   4533..4563    -  promoter       lac promoter: promoter for the E. coli lac operon
   4578..4599    -  protein_bind   CAP binding site: CAP binding activates transcription in the presence of cAMP. E. coli catabolite activator protein
   4612..4651    -  CDS            lacI (fragment): lac repressor; lacI; The lac repressor binds to the lac operator to inhibit transcription in E. coli. This inhibition can be relieved by adding lactose or isopropyl-β-D-thiogalactopyranoside (IPTG).
   4658..4680    +  promoter       SV40 promoter (fragment): SV40 enhancer and early promoter
   4704..4839    +  rep_origin     SV40 ori: SV40 origin of replication
   4859..4993    +  polyA_signal   SV40 poly(A) signal: SV40 polyadenylation signal
   4995..5049    -  CDS            lacI (fragment): lac repressor; lacI; The lac repressor binds to the lac operator to inhibit transcription in E. coli. This inhibition can be relieved by adding lactose or isopropyl-β-D-thiogalactopyranoside (IPTG).
   5232..5820    -  rep_origin     ori: high-copy-number ColE1/pMB1/pBR322/pUC origin of replication
   5991..6851    -  CDS            AmpR: β-lactamase; bla; confers resistance to ampicillin, carbenicillin, and related antibiotics
   6852..6956    -  promoter       AmpR promoter: bla
>Addgene plasmid #173010 | 2xFKBP-mCh-KDEL | addgene full sequence | sequence record 339203 | Addgene NGS Result
GACATTGATTATTGACTAGTTATTAATAGTAATCAATTACGGGGTCATTAGTTCATAGCCCATATATGGA
GTTCCGCGTTACATAACTTACGGTAAATGGCCCGCCTGGCTGACCGCCCAACGACCCCCGCCCATTGACG
TCAATAATGACGTATGTTCCCATAGTAACGCCAATAGGGACTTTCCATTGACGTCAATGGGTGGAGTATT
TACGGTAAACTGCCCACTTGGCAGTACATCAAGTGTATCATATGCCAAGTACGCCCCCTATTGACGTCAA
TGACGGTAAATGGCCCGCCTGGCATTATGCCCAGTACATGACCTTATGGGACTTTCCTACTTGGCAGTAC
ATCTACGTATTAGTCATCGCTATTACCATGGTCGAGGTGAGCCCCACGTTCTGCTTCACTCTCCCCATCT
CCCCCCCCTCCCCACCCCCAATTTTGTATTTATTTATTTTTTAATTATTTTGTGCAGCGATGGGGGCGGG
GGGGGGGGGGGGGGGGGCGAGGGGCGGGGCGGGGCGAGGCGGAGAGGTGCGGCGGCAGCCAATCAGAGCG
GCGCGCTCCGAAAGTTTCCTTTTATGGCGAGGCGGCGGCGGCGGCGGCCCTATAAAAAGCGAAGCGCGCG
GCGGGCGGGAGTCGCTGCGCGCTGCCTTCGCCCCGTGCCCCGCTCCGCCGCCGCCTCGCGCCGCCCGCCC
CGGCTCTGACTGACCGCGTTACTCCCACAGGTGAGCGGGCGGGACGGCCCTTCTCCTCCGGGCTGTAATT
AGCGCTTGGTTTAATGACGGCTTGTTTCTTTTCTGTGGCTGCGTGAAAGCCTTGAGGGGCTCCGGGAGGG
CCCTTTGTGCGGGGGGAGCGGCTCGGGGGGTGCGTGCGTGTGTGTGTGCGTGGGGAGCGCCGCGTGCGGC
TCCGCGCTGCCCGGCGGCTGTGAGCGCTGCGGGCGCGGCGCGGGGCTTTGTGCGCTCCGCAGTGTGCGCG
AGGGGAGCGCGGCCGGGGGCGGTGCCCCGCGGTGCGGGGGGGGCTGCGAGGGGAACAAAGGCTGCGTGCG
GGGTGTGTGCGTGGGGGGGTGAGCAGGGGGTGTGGGCGCGTCGGTCGGGCTGCAACCCCCCCTGCACCCC
CCTCCCCGAGTTGCTGAGCACGGCCCGGCTTCGGGTGCGGGGCTCCGTACGGGGCGTGGCGCGGGGCTCG
CCGTGCCGGGCGGGGGGTGGCGGCAGGTGGGGGTGCCGGGCGGGGCGGGGCCGCCTCGGGCCGGGGAGGG
CTCGGGGGAGGGGCGCGGCGGCCCCCGGAGCGCCGGCGGCTGTCGAGGCGCGGCGAGCCGCAGCCATTGC
CTTTTATGGTAATCGTGCGAGAGGGCGCAGGGACTTCCTTTGTCCCAAATCTGTGCGGAGCCGAAATCTG
GGAGGCGCCGCCGCACCCCCTCTAGCGGGCGCGGGGCGAAGCGGTGCGGCGCCGGCAGGAAGGAAATGGG
CGGGGAGGGCCTTCGTGCGTCGCCGCGCCGCCGTCCCCTTCTCCCTCTCCAGCCTCGGGGCTGTCCGCGG
GGGGACGGCTGCCTTCGGGGGGGACGGGGCAGGGCGGGGTTCGGCTTCTGGCGTGTGACCGGCGGCTCTA
GAGCCTCTGCTAACCATGTTCATGCCTTCTTCTTTTTCCTACAGCTCCTGGGCAACGTGCTGGTTATTGT
GCTGTCTCATCATTTTGGCAAAGAATTGCCCACCATGGAGACAGACACACTCCTGCTATGGGTACTGCTG
CTCTGGGTTCCAGGTTCCACTGGTGACTATCCATATGATGTTCCAGATTATGCTCTCGAGGGAGTCCAGG
TAGAGACGATTTCACCCGGCGACGGCCGCACATTCCCGAAGCGAGGCCAGACATGTGTGGTGCATTATAC
CGGGATGCTTGAGGATGGAAAGAAGTTCGACTCAAGTAGGGATCGGAACAAACCGTTCAAGTTCATGTTG
GGAAAGCAAGAAGTAATACGGGGTTGGGAGGAAGGTGTTGCCCAAATGAGTGTTGGTCAGAGAGCTAAGC
TGACGATCAGTCCCGACTATGCCTATGGTGCAACAGGACATCCAGGAATAATACCTCCGCACGCCACTTT
GGTATTCGATGTCGAACTCTTGAAGCTGGAAAGTGCTGGTAGTGCTGGTAGTGCTGGTGGAGTGCAGGTG
GAAACCATCTCCCCAGGAGACGGGCGCACCTTCCCCAAGCGCGGCCAGACCTGCGTGGTGCACTACACCG
GGATGCTTGAAGATGGAAAGAAATTTGATTCCTCCCGGGACAGAAACAAGCCCTTTAAGTTTATGCTAGG
CAAGCAGGAGGTGATCCGAGGCTGGGAAGAAGGGGTTGCCCAGATGAGTGTGGGTCAGAGAGCCAAACTG
ACTATATCTCCAGATTATGCCTATGGTGCCACTGGGCACCCAGGCATCATCCCACCACATGCCACTCTCG
TCTTCGATGTGGAGCTTCTAAAACTGGAAGGTGGCGGCGGAAGCGGTGGCGGGGGTGGACCGGTCGCCAC
CATGGTGAGCAAGGGCGAGGAGGATAACATGGCCATCATCAAGGAGTTCATGCGCTTCAAGGTGCACATG
GAGGGCTCCGTGAACGGCCACGAGTTCGAGATCGAGGGCGAGGGCGAGGGCCGCCCCTACGAGGGCACCC
AGACCGCCAAGCTGAAGGTGACCAAGGGTGGCCCCCTGCCCTTCGCCTGGGACATCCTGTCCCCTCAGTT
CATGTACGGCTCCAAGGCCTACGTGAAGCACCCCGCCGACATCCCCGACTACTTGAAGCTGTCCTTCCCC
GAGGGCTTCAAGTGGGAGCGCGTGATGAACTTCGAGGACGGCGGCGTGGTGACCGTGACCCAGGACTCCT
CCCTGCAGGACGGCGAGTTCATCTACAAGGTGAAGCTGCGCGGCACCAACTTCCCCTCCGACGGCCCCGT
AATGCAGAAGAAGACCATGGGCTGGGAGGCCTCCTCCGAGCGGATGTACCCCGAGGACGGCGCCCTGAAG
GGCGAGATCAAGCAGAGGCTGAAGCTGAAGGACGGCGGCCACTACGACGCTGAGGTCAAGACCACCTACA
AGGCCAAGAAGCCCGTGCAGCTGCCCGGCGCCTACAACGTCAACATCAAGTTGGACATCACCTCCCACAA
CGAGGACTACACCATCGTGGAACAGTACGAACGCGCCGAGGGCCGCCACTCCACCGGCGGCATGGACGAG
CTGTACAAGAAGGATGAGCTGTAAACGGTACCGCGGGCCCGGGATCCGCCCCTCTCCCTCCCCCCCCCCT
AACGTTACTGGCCGAAGCCGCTTGGAATAAGGCCGGTGTGCGTTTGTCTATATGTTATTTTCCACCATAT
TGCCGTCTTTTGGCAATGTGAGGGCCCGGAAACCTGGCCCTGTCTTCTTGACGAGCATTCCTAGGGGTCT
TTCCCCTCTCGCCAAAGGAATGCAAGGTCTGTTGAATGTCGTGAAGGAAGCAGTTCCTCTGGAAGCTTCT
TGAAGACAAACAACGTCTGTAGCGACCCTTTGCAGGCAGCGGAACCCCCCACCTGGCGACAGGTGCCTCT
GCGGCCAAAAGCCACGTGTATAAGATACACCTGCAAAGGCGGCACAACCCCAGTGCCACGTTGTGAGTTG
GATAGTTGTGGAAAGAGTCAAATGGCTCTCCTCAAGCGTATTCAACAAGGGGCTGAAGGATGCCCAGAAG
GTACCCCATTGTATGGGATCTGATCTGGGGCCTCGGTACACATGCTTTACATGTGTTTAGTCGAGGTTAA
AAAAACGTCTAGGCCCCCCGAACCACGGGGACGTGGTTTTCCTTTGAAAAACACGATGATAATGAATTCT
GCAGTCGACGGTACCGCGGGCCCTACAAGTAAAGCGGCCGCAATTCACTCCTCAGGTGCAGGCTGCCTAT
CAGAAGGTGGTGGCTGGTGTGGCCAATGCCCTGGCTCACAAATACCACTGAGATCTTTTTCCCTCTGCCA
AAAATTATGGGGACATCATGAAGCCCCTTGAGCATCTGACTTCTGGCTAATAAAGGAAATTTATTTTCAT
TGCAATAGTGTGTTGGAATTTTTTGTGTCTCTCACTCGGAAGGACATATGGGAGGGCAAATCATTTAAAA
CATCAGAATGAGTATTTGGTTTAGAGTTTGGCAACATATGCCCATATGCTGGCTGCCATGAACAAAGGTT
GGCTATAAAGAGGTCATCAGTATATGAAACAGCCCCCTGCTGTCCATTCCTTATTCCATAGAAAAGCCTT
GACTTGAGGTTAGATTTTTTTTATATTTTGTTTTGTGTTATTTTTTTCTTTAACATCCCTAAAATTTTCC
TTACATGTTTTACTAGCCAGATTTTTCCTCCTCTCCTGACTACTCCCAGTCATAGCTGTCCCTCTTCTCT
TATGGAGATCCCTCGACCTGCACCGTCGACCAGCTGGTCGACGGTGCACCGTCGACCAGCTTGGCGTAAT
CATGGTCATAGCTGTTTCCTGTGTGAAATTGTTATCCGCTCACAATTCCACACAACATACGAGCCGGAAG
CATAAAGTGTAAAGCCTGGGGTGCCTAATGAGTGAGCTAACTCACATTAATTGCGTTGCGCTCACTGCCC
GCTTTCCAGTCGGGAAACCTGTCGTGCCAGCGGATCCGCATCTCAATTAGTCAGCAACCATAGTCCCGCC
CCTAACTCCGCCCATCCCGCCCCTAACTCCGCCCAGTTCCGCCCATTCTCCGCCCCATGGCTGACTAATT
TTTTTTATTTATGCAGAGGCCGAGGCCGCCTCGGCCTCTGAGCTATTCCAGAAGTAGTGAGGAGGCTTTT
TTGGAGGCCTAGGCTTTTGCAAAAAGCTAACTTGTTTATTGCAGCTTATAATGGTTACAAATAAAGCAAT
AGCATCACAAATTTCACAAATAAAGCATTTTTTTCACTGCATTCTAGTTGTGGTTTGTCCAAACTCATCA
ATGTATCTTATCATGTCTGGATCCGCTGCATTAATGAATCGGCCAACGCGCGGGGAGAGGCGGTTTGCGT
ATTGGGCGCTCTTCCGCTTCCTCGCTCACTGACTCGCTGCGCTCGGTCGTTCGGCTGCGGCGAGCGGTAT
CAGCTCACTCAAAGGCGGTAATACGGTTATCCACAGAATCAGGGGATAACGCAGGAAAGAACATGTGAGC
AAAAGGCCAGCAAAAGGCCAGGAACCGTAAAAAGGCCGCGTTGCTGGCGTTTTTCCATAGGCTCCGCCCC
CCTGACGAGCATCACAAAAATCGACGCTCAAGTCAGAGGTGGCGAAACCCGACAGGACTATAAAGATACC
AGGCGTTTCCCCCTGGAAGCTCCCTCGTGCGCTCTCCTGTTCCGACCCTGCCGCTTACCGGATACCTGTC
CGCCTTTCTCCCTTCGGGAAGCGTGGCGCTTTCTCATAGCTCACGCTGTAGGTATCTCAGTTCGGTGTAG
GTCGTTCGCTCCAAGCTGGGCTGTGTGCACGAACCCCCCGTTCAGCCCGACCGCTGCGCCTTATCCGGTA
ACTATCGTCTTGAGTCCAACCCGGTAAGACACGACTTATCGCCACTGGCAGCAGCCACTGGTAACAGGAT
TAGCAGAGCGAGGTATGTAGGCGGTGCTACAGAGTTCTTGAAGTGGTGGCCTAACTACGGCTACACTAGA
AGAACAGTATTTGGTATCTGCGCTCTGCTGAAGCCAGTTACCTTCGGAAAAAGAGTTGGTAGCTCTTGAT
CCGGCAAACAAACCACCGCTGGTAGCGGTGGTTTTTTTGTTTGCAAGCAGCAGATTACGCGCAGAAAAAA
AGGATCTCAAGAAGATCCTTTGATCTTTTCTACGGGGTCTGACGCTCAGTGGAACGAAAACTCACGTTAA
GGGATTTTGGTCATGAGATTATCAAAAAGGATCTTCACCTAGATCCTTTTAAATTAAAAATGAAGTTTTA
AATCAATCTAAAGTATATATGAGTAAACTTGGTCTGACAGTTACCAATGCTTAATCAGTGAGGCACCTAT
CTCAGCGATCTGTCTATTTCGTTCATCCATAGTTGCCTGACTCCCCGTCGTGTAGATAACTACGATACGG
GAGGGCTTACCATCTGGCCCCAGTGCTGCAATGATACCGCGAGACCCACGCTCACCGGCTCCAGATTTAT
CAGCAATAAACCAGCCAGCCGGAAGGGCCGAGCGCAGAAGTGGTCCTGCAACTTTATCCGCCTCCATCCA
GTCTATTAATTGTTGCCGGGAAGCTAGAGTAAGTAGTTCGCCAGTTAATAGTTTGCGCAACGTTGTTGCC
ATTGCTACAGGCATCGTGGTGTCACGCTCGTCGTTTGGTATGGCTTCATTCAGCTCCGGTTCCCAACGAT
CAAGGCGAGTTACATGATCCCCCATGTTGTGCAAAAAAGCGGTTAGCTCCTTCGGTCCTCCGATCGTTGT
CAGAAGTAAGTTGGCCGCAGTGTTATCACTCATGGTTATGGCAGCACTGCATAATTCTCTTACTGTCATG
CCATCCGTAAGATGCTTTTCTGTGACTGGTGAGTACTCAACCAAGTCATTCTGAGAATAGTGTATGCGGC
GACCGAGTTGCTCTTGCCCGGCGTCAATACGGGATAATACCGCGCCACATAGCAGAACTTTAAAAGTGCT
CATCATTGGAAAACGTTCTTCGGGGCGAAAACTCTCAAGGATCTTACCGCTGTTGAGATCCAGTTCGATG
TAACCCACTCGTGCACCCAACTGATCTTCAGCATCTTTTACTTTCACCAGCGTTTCTGGGTGAGCAAAAA
CAGGAAGGCAAAATGCCGCAAAAAAGGGAATAAGGGCGACACGGAAATGTTGAATACTCATACTCTTCCT
TTTTCAATATTATTGAAGCATTTATCAGGGTTATTGTCTCATGAGCGGATACATATTTGAATGTATTTAG
AAAAATAAACAAATAGGGGTTCCGCGCACATTTCCCCGAAAAGTGCCACCTGGGTC
